Addgene plasmid #51539: pcDNA3-hAIM2deltPYD-T7
Purpose: Express T7-tagged HIN domain of hAIM2 in mammalian cells
Depositing lab: Emad Alnemri. Depositing organization: Thomas Jefferson University. Publication: AIM2 activates the inflammasome and cell death in response to cytoplasmic DNA. Fernandes-Alnemri T, Yu JW, Datta P, Wu J, Alnemri ES. Nature. 2009 Mar 26;458(7237):509-13. doi: 10.1038/nature07710. Epub 2009 Jan 21. PubMed 19158676.
Backbone
  Vector backbone: pcDNA3
  Backbone manufacturer: Invitrogen
  Backbone size w/o insert (bp): 5446
  Total vector size (bp): 6156
  Modifications to backbone: T7 tag, T7 promoter
  Vector type: Mammalian Expression
  Selectable markers: Neomycin (select with G418)
Growth in bacteria
  Bacterial resistance: Ampicillin, 100 μg/mL
  Growth temperature: 37°C
  Growth strain: DH5alpha
  Copy number: High Copy
Gene/Insert
  Gene/Insert name: AIM2
  Species: H. sapiens (human)
  Insert size (bp): 732
  Mutation: deletion of pyrin domain
  Entrez Gene: AIM2 (a.k.a. PYHIN4)
  Promoter: CMV
  Tag / fusion protein: T7 (C terminal on backbone)
  Cloning method: Restriction Enzyme; 5′ cloning site BamHI (not destroyed); 3′ cloning site XhoI (not destroyed)
  Sequencing primers: 5′ T7; 3′ SP6
Terms and licenses: Academic/Nonprofit Terms; Industry Terms: Not Available to Industry
How to cite: pcDNA3-hAIM2deltPYD-T7 was a gift from Emad Alnemri (Addgene plasmid # 51539 ; http://n2t.net/addgene:51539 ; RRID:Addgene_51539)
