[The description below was written by a language model from this plasmid's Addgene catalogue record and pLannotate feature annotations shown in this document.]
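Description:
pcDNA3-hAIM2deltPYD-T7 is a mammalian expression plasmid of about 6.2 kb built on the Invitrogen pcDNA3 backbone. It is designed to produce a truncated form of human AIM2 (absent in melanoma 2, also called PYHIN4) in transfected cells. It is maintained in E. coli at high copy through a ColE1/pUC-type origin, with ampicillin selection from the β-lactamase gene and its own promoter. An f1 phage origin is also present. For mammalian cells, the backbone carries a neomycin phosphotransferase gene driven by the SV40 enhancer/early promoter and terminated by an SV40 polyadenylation signal, which allows G418 selection of stable transfectants. The small annotated fragments (bom, ble, lacI, lac promoter/operator, an HIV-1 LTR-like stretch) appear to be backbone remnants or short homology matches rather than functional parts.

The payload is an AIM2 coding fragment of roughly 730 bp, cloned between BamHI and XhoI, from which the N-terminal pyrin domain has been deleted. What remains is the HIN domain portion of the protein. It is fused in frame at its C terminus to a backbone-encoded T7 epitope tag (the phage T7 gene 10 leader peptide), which can be used for antibody-based detection. Transcription is driven by the CMV immediate-early enhancer and promoter and terminated by the bovine growth hormone polyadenylation signal. T7 and SP6 phage promoters flank the insert, serving as sequencing primer sites and potentially allowing in vitro transcription.

AIM2 senses cytosolic double-stranded DNA and engages the adaptor PYCARD to assemble a caspase-1-activating inflammasome. A pyrin-deleted, tagged version is therefore suited to domain-function studies that compare it with the full-length protein.
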