Features (pLannotate 1.2.2; 22 found; start..end, strand, type, name):
     36..80      -  misc_feature   bom (fragment): basis of mobility region from pBR322
    235..614     +  enhancer       CMV enhancer: human cytomegalovirus immediate early enhancer
    615..818     +  promoter       CMV promoter: human cytomegalovirus (CMV) immediate early promoter
    814..847     +  LTR            5' LTR (truncated) (fragment): truncated 5' long terminal repeat (LTR) from HIV-1
    863..881     +  promoter       T7 promoter: promoter for bacteriophage T7 RNA polymerase
    916..1644    +  CDS            AIM2 (fragment): AIM2_HUMAN - Experimental evidence at protein level: Swiss-Prot protein existence level 1. Involved in innate immune response by recognizing cytosolic double-stranded DNA and inducing caspase-1-activating inflammasome formation in macrophages. Upon binding to DNA is thought to undergo oligomerization and to associate with PYCARD initiating the recruitment of caspase-1 precusrsor and processing of interleukin-1 beta and interleukin-18. Detects cytosolic dsDNA of viral and bacterial origin in a non-sequence-specific manner. Can also trigger PYCARD-dependent, caspase-1-independent cell death that
   1651..1683    +  CDS            T7 tag (gene 10 leader): leader peptide from bacteriophage T7 gene 10 promotes efficient translation in E. coli
   1708..1726    -  promoter       SP6 promoter: promoter for bacteriophage SP6 RNA polymerase
   1752..1976    +  polyA_signal   bGH poly(A) signal: bovine growth hormone polyadenylation signal
   1980..2001    +  promoter       SV40 promoter (fragment): SV40 enhancer and early promoter
   2022..2450    +  rep_origin     f1 ori (sequence partly withheld): f1 bacteriophage origin of replication; arrow indicates direction of (+) strand synthesis
   2464..2794    +  promoter       SV40 promoter: SV40 enhancer and early promoter
   2861..3652    +  CDS            neo: KKA2_KLEPN - Also known as kan, nptII. Experimental evidence at protein level: Swiss-Prot protein existence level 1. Resistance to kanamycin, neomycin, paromomycin, ribostamycin, butirosin and gentamicin B. From Klebsiella pneumoniae.
   3676..3834    +  CDS            ble (fragment): BLE_KLEPN - Experimental evidence at protein level: Swiss-Prot protein existence level 1. Binding protein with a strong affinity to the bleomycin family of antibiotics. Binds to CL990; an antimitotic-antibiotic compound. From Klebsiella pneumoniae.
   3829..3950    +  polyA_signal   SV40 poly(A) signal: SV40 polyadenylation signal
   4023..4039    -  protein_bind   lac operator: The lac repressor binds to the lac operator to inhibit transcription in E. coli. This inhibition can be relieved by adding lactose or isopropyl-β-D-thiogalactopyranoside (IPTG). lac repressor encoded by lacI
   4047..4077    -  promoter       lac promoter: promoter for the E. coli lac operon
   4092..4113    -  protein_bind   CAP binding site: CAP binding activates transcription in the presence of cAMP. E. coli catabolite activator protein
   4126..4218    -  CDS            lacI (fragment): lac repressor; lacI; The lac repressor binds to the lac operator to inhibit transcription in E. coli. This inhibition can be relieved by adding lactose or isopropyl-β-D-thiogalactopyranoside (IPTG).
   4401..4989    -  rep_origin     ori: high-copy-number ColE1/pMB1/pBR322/pUC origin of replication
   5160..6020    -  CDS            AmpR: β-lactamase; bla; confers resistance to ampicillin, carbenicillin, and related antibiotics
   6021..6125    -  promoter       AmpR promoter: bla
>Addgene plasmid #51539 | pcDNA3-hAIM2deltPYD-T7 | depositor full sequence | sequence record 78755 | pcDNA3-hAIM2deltPYD-T7 sequence 6156 bps
GACGGATCGGGAGATCTCCCGATCCCCTATGGTCGACTCTCAGTACAATCTGCTCTGATGCCGCATAGTT
AAGCCAGTATCTGCTCCCTGCTTGTGTGTTGGAGGTCGCTGAGTAGTGCGCGAGCAAAATTTAAGCTACA
ACAAGGCAAGGCTTGACCGACAATTGCATGAAGAATCTGCTTAGGGTTAGGCGTTTTGCGCTGCTTCGCG
ATGTACGGGCCAGATATACGCGTTGACATTGATTATTGACTAGTTATTAATAGTAATCAATTACGGGGTC
ATTAGTTCATAGCCCATATATGGAGTTCCGCGTTACATAACTTACGGTAAATGGCCCGCCTGGCTGACCG
CCCAACGACCCCCGCCCATTGACGTCAATAATGACGTATGTTCCCATAGTAACGCCAATAGGGACTTTCC
ATTGACGTCAATGGGTGGACTATTTACGGTAAACTGCCCACTTGGCAGTACATCAAGTGTATCATATGCC
AAGTACGCCCCCTATTGACGTCAATGACGGTAAATGGCCCGCCTGGCATTATGCCCAGTACATGACCTTA
TGGGACTTTCCTACTTGGCAGTACATCTACGTATTAGTCATCGCTATTACCATGGTGATGCGGTTTTGGC
AGTACATCAATGGGCGTGGATAGCGGTTTGACTCACGGGGATTTCCAAGTCTCCACCCCATTGACGTCAA
TGGGAGTTTGTTTTGGCACCAAAATCAACGGGACTTTCCAAAATGTCGTAACAACTCCGCCCCATTGACG
CAAATGGGCGGTAGGCGTGTACGGTGGGAGGTCTATATAAGCAGAGCTCTCTGGCTAACTAGAGAACCCA
CTGCTTACTGGCTTATCGAAATTAATACGACTCACTATAGGGAGACCCAAGCTTGGTACCGAGCTCGGAT
CCATGCTAAGTCAAGCTGAAATGAGTCCTGCTGCATCTGCAGCCATCAGAAATGATGTCGCAAAGCAACG
TGCTGCACCAAAAGTCTCTCCTCATGTTAAGCCTGAACAGAAACAGATGGTGGCCCAGCAGGAATCTATC
AGAGAAGGGTTTCAGAAGCGCTGTTTGCCAGTTATGGTACTGAAAGCAAAGAAGCCCTTCACGTTTGAGA
CCCAAGAAGGCAAGCAGGAGATGTTTCATGCTACAGTGGCTACAGAAAAGGAATTCTTCTTTGTAAAAGT
TTTTAATACACTGCTGAAAGATAAATTCATTCCAAAGAGAATAATTATAATAGCAAGATATTATCGGCAC
AGTGGTTTCTTAGAGGTAAATAGCGCCTCACGTGTGTTAGATGCTGAATCTGACCAAAAGGTTAATGTCC
CGCTGAACATTATCAGAAAAGCTGGTGAAACCCCGAAGATCAACACGCTTCAAACTCAGCCCCTTGGAAC
AATTGTGAATGGTTTGTTTGTAGTCCAGAAGGTAACAGAAAAGAAGAAAAACATATTATTTGACCTAAGT
GACAACACTGGGAAAATGGAAGTACTGGGGGTTAGAAACGAGGACACAATGAAATGTAAGGAAGGAGATA
AGGTTCGACTTACATTCTTCACACTGTCAAAAAATGGAGAAAAACTACAGCTGACATCTGGAGTTCATAG
CACCATAAAGGTTATTAAGGCCAAAAAAAAAACACTCGAGATGGCTAGCATGACTGGTGGACAGCAAATG
GGTTAGCATGCATCTAGAGGGCCCTATTCTATAGTGTCACCTAAATGCTAGAGCTCGCTGATCAGCCTCG
ACTGTGCCTTCTAGTTGCCAGCCATCTGTTGTTTGCCCCTCCCCCGTGCCTTCCTTGACCCTGGAAGGTG
CCACTCCCACTGTCCTTTCCTAATAAAATGAGGAAATTGCATCGCATTGTCTGAGTAGGTGTCATTCTAT
TCTGGGGGGTGGGGTGGGGCAGGACAGCAAGGGGGAGGATTGGGAAGACAATAGCAGGCATGCTGGGGAT
GCGGTGGGCTCTATGGCTTCTGAGGCGGAAAGAACCAGCTGGGGCTCTAGGGGGTATCCCC
[124 nt withheld, positions 2022-2145]
C
[32 nt withheld, positions 2147-2178]
CA
[57 nt withheld, positions 2181-2237]
A
[49 nt withheld, positions 2239-2287]
CCTTTGACGTTGGAGTCCACGTTCTTT
[37 nt withheld, positions 2315-2351]
ACCCTATCTCGGTCTATTCTTTTGATTTATAAGGGATTTTGGGGATTTCGGCCTATTGGTTAAAAAATGA
GCTGATTTAACAAAAATTTAACGCGAATTAATTCTGTGGAATGTGTGTCAGTTAGGGTGTGGAAAGTCCC
CAGGCTCCCCAGGCAGGCAGAAGTATGCAAAGCATGCATCTCAATTAGTCAGCAACCAGGTGTGGAAAGT
CCCCAGGCTCCCCAGCAGGCAGAAGTATGCAAAGCATGCATCTCAATTAGTCAGCAACCATAGTCCCGCC
CCTAACTCCGCCCATCCCGCCCCTAACTCCGCCCAGTTCCGCCCATTCTCCGCCCCATGGCTGACTAATT
TTTTTTATTTATGCAGAGGCCGAGGCCGCCTCTGCCTCTGAGCTATTCCAGAAGTAGTGAGGAGGCTTTT
TTGGAGGCCTAGGCTTTTGCAAAAAGCTCCCGGGAGCTTGTATATCCATTTTCGGATCTGATCAAGAGAC
AGGATGAGGATCGTTTCGCATGATTGAACAAGATGGATTGCACGCAGGTTCTCCGGCCGCTTGGGTGGAG
AGGCTATTCGGCTATGACTGGGCACAACAGACAATCGGCTGCTCTGATGCCGCCGTGTTCCGGCTGTCAG
CGCAGGGGCGCCCGGTTCTTTTTGTCAAGACCGACCTGTCCGGTGCCCTGAATGAACTGCAGGACGAGGC
AGCGCGGCTATCGTGGCTGGCCACGACGGGCGTTCCTTGCGCAGCTGTGCTCGACGTTGTCACTGAAGCG
GGAAGGGACTGGCTGCTATTGGGCGAAGTGCCGGGGCAGGATCTCCTGTCATCTCACCTTGCTCCTGCCG
AGAAAGTATCCATCATGGCTGATGCAATGCGGCGGCTGCATACGCTTGATCCGGCTACCTGCCCATTCGA
CCACCAAGCGAAACATCGCATCGAGCGAGCACGTACTCGGATGGAAGCCGGTCTTGTCGATCAGGATGAT
CTGGACGAAGAGCATCAGGGGCTCGCGCCAGCCGAACTGTTCGCCAGGCTCAAGGCGCGCATGCCCGACG
GCGAGGATCTCGTCGTGACCCATGGCGATGCCTGCTTGCCGAATATCATGGTGGAAAATGGCCGCTTTTC
TGGATTCATCGACTGTGGCCGGCTGGGTGTGGCGGACCGCTATCAGGACATAGCGTTGGCTACCCGTGAT
ATTGCTGAAGAGCTTGGCGGCGAATGGGCTGACCGCTTCCTCGTGCTTTACGGTATCGCCGCTCCCGATT
CGCAGCGCATCGCCTTCTATCGCCTTCTTGACGAGTTCTTCTGAGCGGGACTCTGGGGTTCGAAATGACC
GACCAAGCGACGCCCAACCTGCCATCACGAGATTTCGATTCCACCGCCGCCTTCTATGAAAGGTTGGGCT
TCGGAATCGTTTTCCGGGACGCCGGCTGGATGATCCTCCAGCGCGGGGATCTCATGCTGGAGTTCTTCGC
CCACCCCAACTTGTTTATTGCAGCTTATAATGGTTACAAATAAAGCAATAGCATCACAAATTTCACAAAT
AAAGCATTTTTTTCACTGCATTCTAGTTGTGGTTTGTCCAAACTCATCAATGTATCTTATCATGTCTGTA
TACCGTCGACCTCTAGCTAGAGCTTGGCGTAATCATGGTCATAGCTGTTTCCTGTGTGAAATTGTTATCC
GCTCACAATTCCACACAACATACGAGCCGGAAGCATAAAGTGTAAAGCCTGGGGTGCCTAATGAGTGAGC
TAACTCACATTAATTGCGTTGCGCTCACTGCCCGCTTTCCAGTCGGGAAACCTGTCGTGCCAGCTGCATT
AATGAATCGGCCAACGCGCGGGGAGAGGCGGTTTGCGTATTGGGCGCTCTTCCGCTTCCTCGCTCACTGA
CTCGCTGCGCTCGGTCGTTCGGCTGCGGCGAGCGGTATCAGCTCACTCAAAGGCGGTAATACGGTTATCC
ACAGAATCAGGGGATAACGCAGGAAAGAACATGTGAGCAAAAGGCCAGCAAAAGGCCAGGAACCGTAAAA
AGGCCGCGTTGCTGGCGTTTTTCCATAGGCTCCGCCCCCCTGACGAGCATCACAAAAATCGACGCTCAAG
TCAGAGGTGGCGAAACCCGACAGGACTATAAAGATACCAGGCGTTTCCCCCTGGAAGCTCCCTCGTGCGC
TCTCCTGTTCCGACCCTGCCGCTTACCGGATACCTGTCCGCCTTTCTCCCTTCGGGAAGCGTGGCGCTTT
CTCAATGCTCACGCTGTAGGTATCTCAGTTCGGTGTAGGTCGTTCGCTCCAAGCTGGGCTGTGTGCACGA
ACCCCCCGTTCAGCCCGACCGCTGCGCCTTATCCGGTAACTATCGTCTTGAGTCCAACCCGGTAAGACAC
GACTTATCGCCACTGGCAGCAGCCACTGGTAACAGGATTAGCAGAGCGAGGTATGTAGGCGGTGCTACAG
AGTTCTTGAAGTGGTGGCCTAACTACGGCTACACTAGAAGGACAGTATTTGGTATCTGCGCTCTGCTGAA
GCCAGTTACCTTCGGAAAAAGAGTTGGTAGCTCTTGATCCGGCAAACAAACCACCGCTGGTAGCGGTGGT
TTTTTTGTTTGCAAGCAGCAGATTACGCGCAGAAAAAAAGGATCTCAAGAAGATCCTTTGATCTTTTCTA
CGGGGTCTGACGCTCAGTGGAACGAAAACTCACGTTAAGGGATTTTGGTCATGAGATTATCAAAAAGGAT
CTTCACCTAGATCCTTTTAAATTAAAAATGAAGTTTTAAATCAATCTAAAGTATATATGAGTAAACTTGG
TCTGACAGTTACCAATGCTTAATCAGTGAGGCACCTATCTCAGCGATCTGTCTATTTCGTTCATCCATAG
TTGCCTGACTCCCCGTCGTGTAGATAACTACGATACGGGAGGGCTTACCATCTGGCCCCAGTGCTGCAAT
GATACCGCGAGACCCACGCTCACCGGCTCCAGATTTATCAGCAATAAACCAGCCAGCCGGAAGGGCCGAG
CGCAGAAGTGGTCCTGCAACTTTATCCGCCTCCATCCAGTCTATTAATTGTTGCCGGGAAGCTAGAGTAA
GTAGTTCGCCAGTTAATAGTTTGCGCAACGTTGTTGCCATTGCTACAGGCATCGTGGTGTCACGCTCGTC
GTTTGGTATGGCTTCATTCAGCTCCGGTTCCCAACGATCAAGGCGAGTTACATGATCCCCCATGTTGTGC
AAAAAAGCGGTTAGCTCCTTCGGTCCTCCGATCGTTGTCAGAAGTAAGTTGGCCGCAGTGTTATCACTCA
TGGTTATGGCAGCACTGCATAATTCTCTTACTGTCATGCCATCCGTAAGATGCTTTTCTGTGACTGGTGA
GTACTCAACCAAGTCATTCTGAGAATAGTGTATGCGGCGACCGAGTTGCTCTTGCCCGGCGTCAATACGG
GATAATACCGCGCCACATAGCAGAACTTTAAAAGTGCTCATCATTGGAAAACGTTCTTCGGGGCGAAAAC
TCTCAAGGATCTTACCGCTGTTGAGATCCAGTTCGATGTAACCCACTCGTGCACCCAACTGATCTTCAGC
ATCTTTTACTTTCACCAGCGTTTCTGGGTGAGCAAAAACAGGAAGGCAAAATGCCGCAAAAAAGGGAATA
AGGGCGACACGGAAATGTTGAATACTCATACTCTTCCTTTTTCAATATTATTGAAGCATTTATCAGGGTT
ATTGTCTCATGAGCGGATACATATTTGAATGTATTTAGAAAAATAAACAAATAGGGGTTCCGCGCACATT
TCCCCGAAAAGTGCCACCTGACGTC
