>Addgene plasmid #51539 | pcDNA3-hAIM2deltPYD-T7 | addgene partial sequence | sequence record 80873 | SP6 5'-ATTTAGGTGACACTATAG-3'
TTTGCTGTCCACCAGTCATGCTAGCCATCTCGAGTGTTTTTTTTTTGGCCTTAATAACCTTTATGGTGCT
ATGAACTCCAGATGTCAGCTGTAGTTTTTCTCCATTTTTTGACAGTGTGAAGAATGTAAGTCGAACCTTA
TCTCCTTCCTTACATTTCATTGTGTCCTCGTTTCTAACCCCCAGTACTTCCATTTTCCCAGTGTTGTCAC
TTAGGTCAAATAATATGTTTTTCTTCTTTTCTGTTACCTTCTGGACTACAAACAAACCATTCACAATTGT
TCCAAGGGGCTGAGTTTGAAGCGTGTTGATCTTCGGGGTTTCACCAGCTTTTCTGATAATGTTCAGCGGG
ACATTAACCTTTTGGTCAGATTCAGCATCTAACACACGTGAGGCGCTATTTACCTCTAAGAAACCACTGT
GCCGATAATATCTTGCTATTATAATTATTCTCTTTGGAATGAATTTATCTTTCAGCAGTGTATTAAAAAC
TTTTACAAAGAAGAATTCCTTTTCTGTAGCCACTGTAGCATGAAACATCTCCTGCTTGCCTTCTTGGGTC
TCAAACGTGAAGGGCTTCTTTGCTTTCAGTACCATAACTGGCAAACAGCGCTTCTGAAACCCTTCTCTGA
TAGATTCCTGCTGGGCCACCATCTGTTTCTGTTCAGGCTTAACATGAGGAGAGACTTTTGGTGCAGCACG
TTGCTTTGCGACATCATTTCTGATGGCTGCAGATGCAGCAGGACTCATTTCAGCTTGACTTAGCATGGAT
CCGAGCTCGGTACCAAGCTTGGGTCTCCCTATAGTGAGTCGTATTAATTTCGATAAGCCAGTAAGCAGTG
GGTTCTCTAGTTAGCCAGAGAGCTCTGCTTATATAGACCTCCCACCGTACACGCCTACCGCCCATTTGCG
TCAATGGGGCGGAGTTGTTACGACATTTTGGAAAGTCCCGTTGATTTTGGTGCCAAAACAAACTCCCATT
GACGTCAATGGG
